>Addgene plasmid #74853 | pGWB511 | depositor full sequence | sequence record 141528 | pGWB511 sequence 12030 bps
TTTCACGCCCTTTTAAATATCCGATTATTCTAATAAACGCTCTTTTCTCTTAGGTTTACCCGCCAATATA
TCCTGTCAAACACTGATAGTTTAAACTGAAGGCGGGAAACGACAATCTGATCCAAGCTCAAGCTGCTCTA
GCATTCGCCATTCAGGCTGCGCAACTGTTGGGAAGGGCGATCGGTGCGGGCCTCTTCGCTATTACGCCAG
CTGGCGAAAGGGGGATGTGCTGCAAGGCGATTAAGTTGGGTAACGCCAGGGTTTTCCCAGTCACGACGTT
GTAAAACGACGGCCAGTGCCAAGCTTGCATGCCTGCAGGTCCCCAGATTAGCCTTTTCAATTTCAGAAAG
AATGCTAACCCACAGATGGTTAGAGAGGCTTACGCAGCAGGTCTCATCAAGACGATCTACCCGAGCAATA
ATCTCCAGGAAATCAAATACCTTCCCAAGAAGGTTAAAGATGCAGTCAAAAGATTCAGGACTAACTGCAT
CAAGAACACAGAGAAAGATATATTTCTCAAGATCAGAAGTACTATTCCAGTATGGACGATTCAAGGCTTG
CTTCACAAACCAAGGCAAGTAATAGAGATTGGAGTCTCTAAAAAGGTAGTTCCCACTGAATCAAAGGCCA
TGGAGTCAAAGATTCAAATAGAGGACCTAACAGAACTCGCCGTAAAGACTGGCGAACAGTTCATACAGAG
TCTCTTACGACTCAATGACAAGAAGAAAATCTTCGTCAACATGGTGGAGCACGACACACTTGTCTACTCC
AAAAATATCAAAGATACAGTCTCAGAAGACCAAAGGGCAATTGAGACTTTTCAACAAAGGGTAATATCCG
GAAACCTCCTCGGATTCCATTGCCCAGCTATCTGTCACTTTATTGTGAAGATAGTGGAAAAGGAAGGTGG
CTCCTACAAATGCCATCATTGCGATAAAGGAAAGGCCATCGTTGAAGATGCCTCTGCCGACAGTGGTCCC
AAAGATGGACCCCCACCCACGAGGAGCATCGTGGAAAAAGAAGACGTTCCAACCACGTCTTCAAAGCAAG
TGGATTGATGTGATATCTCCACTGACGTAAGGGATGACGCACAATCCCACTATCCTTCGCAAGACCCTTC
CTCTATATAAGGAAGTTCATTTCATTTGGAGAGAACACGGGGGACTCTAGAGTTATCAACAAGTTTGTAC
AAAAAAGCTGAACGAGAAACGTAAAATGATATAAATATCAATATATTAAATTAGATTTTGCATAAAAAAC
AGACTACATAATACTGTAAAACACAACATATCCAGTCACTATGGCGGCCCCTCGAGGGGCCGCATTAGGC
ACCCCAGGCTTTACACTTTATGCTTCCGGCTCGTATAATGTGTGGATTTTGAGTTAGGATCCGGCGAGAT
TTTCAGGAGCTAAGGAAGCTAAAATGGAGAAAAAAATCACTGGATATACCACCGTTGATATATCCCAATG
GCATCGTAAAGAACATTTTGAGGCATTTCAGTCAGTTGCTCAATGTACCTATAACCAGACCGTTCAGCTG
GATATTACGGCCTTTTTAAAGACCGTAAAGAAAAATAAGCACAAGTTTTATCCGGCCTTTATTCACATTC
TTGCCCGCCTGATGAATGCTCATCCGGAATTCCGTATGGCAATGAAAGACGGTGAGCTGGTGATATGGGA
TAGTGTTCACCCTTGTTACACCGTTTTCCATGAGCAAACTGAAACGTTTTCATCGCTCTGGAGTGAATAC
CACGACGATTTCCGGCAGTTTCTACACATATATTCGCAAGATGTGGCGTGTTACGGTGAAAACCTGGCCT
ATTTCCCTAAAGGGTTTATTGAGAATATGTTTTTCGTCTCAGCCAATCCCTGGGTGAGTTTCACCAGTTT
TGATTTAAACGTGGCCAATATGGACAACTTCTTCGCCCCCGTTTTCACCATGGGCAAATATTATACGCAA
GGCGACAAGGTGCTGATGCCGCTGGCGATTCAGGTTCATCATGCCGTCTGTGATGGCTTCCATGTCGGCA
GAATGCTTAATGAATTACAACAGTACTGCGATGAGTGGCAGGGCGGGGCGTAAAGATCTGGATCCGGCTT
ACTAAAAGCCAGATAACAGTATGCGTATTTGCGCGCTGATTTTTGCGGTATAAGAATATATACTGATATG
TATACCCGAAGTATGTCAAAAAGAGGTGTGCTATGAAGCAGCGTATTACAGTGACAGTTGACAGCGACAG
CTATCAGTTGCTCAAGGCATATATGATGTCAATATCTCCGGTCTGGTAAGCACAACCATGCAGAATGAAG
CCCGTCGTCTGCGTGCCGAACGCTGGAAAGCGGAAAATCAGGAAGGGATGGCTGAGGTCGCCCGGTTTAT
TGAAATGAACGGCTCTTTTGCTGACGAGAACAGGGACTGGTGAAATGCAGTTTAAGGTTTACACCTATAA
AAGAGAGAGCCGTTATCGTCTGTTTGTGGATGTACAGAGTGATATTATTGACACGCCCGGGCGACGGATG
GTGATCCCCCTGGCCAGTGCACGTCTGCTGTCAGATAAAGTCTCCCGTGAACTTTACCCGGTGGTGCATA
TCGGGGATGAAAGCTGGCGCATGATGACCACCGATATGGCCAGTGTGCCGGTCTCCGTTATCGGGGAAGA
AGTGGCTGATCTCAGCCACCGCGAAAATGACATCAAAAACGCCATTAACCTGATGTTCTGGGGAATATAA
ATGTCAGGCTCCCTTATACACAGCCAGTCTGCAGGTCGACCATAGTGACTGGATATGTTGTGTTTTACAG
TATTATGTAGTCTGTTTTTTATGCAAAATCTAATTTAATATATTGATATTTATATCATTTTACGTTTCTC
GTTCAGCTTTCTTGTACAAAGTGGTTGATAACAGCGACTACAAGGATGACGATGACAAGGCTTAGAGCTC
GAATTTCCCCGATCGTTCAAACATTTGGCAATAAAGTTTCTTAAGATTGAATCCTGTTGCCGGTCTTGCG
ATGATTATCATATAATTTCTGTTGAATTACGTTAAGCATGTAATAATTAACATGTAATGCATGACGTTAT
TTATGAGATGGGTTTTTATGATTAGAGTCCCGCAATTATACATTTAATACGCGATAGAAAACAAAATATA
GCGCGCAAACTAGGATAAATTATCGCGCGCGGTGTCATCTATGTTACTAGATCGGGAATTGGTTCCGGAA
CCAATTCGTAATCATGGTCATAGCTGTTTCCTGTGTGAAATTGTTATCCGCTCACAATTCCACACAACAT
ACGAGCCGGAAGCATAAAGTGTAAAGCCTGGGGTGCCTAATGAGTGAGCTAACTCACATTAGGCTGAATT
AGGCGCGCCTATTTCTATTAATTCCCGATCTAGTAACATAGATGACACCGCGCGCGATAATTTATCCTAG
TTTGCGCGCTATATTTTGTTTTCTATCGCGTATTAAATGTATAATTGCGGGACTCTAATCATAAAAACCC
ATCTCATAAATAACGTCATGCATTACATGTTAATTATTACATGCTTAACGTAATTCAACAGAAATTATAT
GATAATCATCGCAAGACCGGCAACAGGATTCAATCTTAAGAAACTTTATTGCCAAATGTTTGAACGATCG
GGGAAATTCGGGGGATCGATCCCGCGAACTGTGGACGAGAACTGTGCCACCAAGCGTAAGGCCGTTCTCT
CGCATTTGCCTTGCTAGGCTCGCGCGAGTTGCTGGCTGAGGCGTTCTCGAAATCAGCTCTTGTTCGGTCG
GCATCTACTCTATTCCTTTGCCCTCGGACGAGTGCTGGGGCGTCGGTTTCCACTATCGGCGAGTACTTCT
ACACAGCCATCGGTCCAGACGGCCGCGCTTCTGCGGGCGATTTGTGTACGCCCGACAGTCCCGGCTCCGG
ATCGGACGATTGCGTCGCATCGACCCTGCGCCCAAGCTGCATCATCGAAATTGCCGTCAACCAAGCTCTG
ATAGAGTTGGTCAAGACCAATGCGGAGCATATACGCCCGGAGCCGCGGCGATCCTGCAAGCTCCGGATGC
CTCCGCTCGAAGTAGCGCGTCTGCTGCTCCATACAAGCCAACCACGGCCTCCAGAAGAAGATGTTGGCGA
CCTCGTATTGGGAATCCCCGAACATCGCCTCGCTCCAGTCAATGACCGCTGTTATGCGGCCATTGTCCGT
CAGGACATTGTTGGAGCCGAAATCCGCGTGCACGAGGTGCCGGACTTCGGGGCAGTCCTCGGCCCAAAGC
ATCAGCTCATCGAGAGCCTGCGCGACGGACGCACTGACGGTGTCGTCCATCACAGTTTGCCAGTGATACA
CATGGGGATCAGCAATCGCGCATATGAAATCACGCCATGTAGTGTATTGACCGATTCCTTGCGGTCCGAA
TGGGCCGAACCCGCTCGTCTGGCTAAGATCGGCCGCAGCGATCGCATCCATGGCCTCCGCGACCGGCTGC
AGAACAGCGGGCAGTTCGGTTTCAGGCAGGTCTTGCAACGTGACACCCTGTGCACGGCGGGAGATGCAAT
AGGTCAGGCTCTCGCTGAATGCCCCAATGTCAAGCACTTCCGGAATCGGGAGCGCGGCCGATGCAAAGTG
CCGATAAACATAACGATCTTTGTAGAAACCATCGGCGCAGCTATTTACCCGCAGGACATATCCACGCCCT
CCTACATCGAAGCTGAAAGCACGAGATTCTTCGCCCTCCGAGAGCTGCATCAGGTCGGAGACGCTGTCGA
ACTTTTCGATCAGAAACTTCTCGACAGACGTCGCGGTGAGTTCAGGCTTTTTCATATCTTATTGCCCCCC
GGGATCAGATCTGGATTGAGAGTGAATATGAGACTCTAATTGGATACCGAGGGGAATTTATGGAACGTCA
GTGGAGCATTTTTGACAAGAAATATTTGCTAGCTGATAGTGACCTTAGGCGACTTTTGAACGCGCAATAA
TGGTTTCTGACGTATGTGCTTAGCTCATTAAACTCCAGAAACCCGCGGCTGAGTGGCTCCTTCAACGTTG
CGGTTCTGTCAGTTCCAAACGTAAAACGGCTTGTCCCGCGTCATCGGCGGGGGTCATAACGTGACTCCCT
TAATTCTCCGCTCATGATCTTGATCCCCTGCGCCATCAGATCCTTGGCGGCAAGAAAGCCATCCAGTTTA
CTTTGCAGGGCTTCCCAACCTTACCAGAGGGCGCCCCAGCTGGCAATTCCGGTTCGCTTGCTGTCCATAA
AACCGCCCAGTCTAGCTATCGCCATGTAAGCCCACTGCAAGCTACCTGCTTTCTCTTTGCGCTTGCGTTT
TCCCTTGTCCAGATAGCCCAGTAGCTGACATTCATCCGGGGTCAGCACCGTTTCTGCGGACTGGCTTTCT
ACGTGTTCCGCTTCCTTTAGCAGCCCTTGCGCCCTGAGTGCTTGCGGCAGCGTGAAGCTGATCCGTCGAG
ATTAATAGAAATAAATTCAGCCTAATTCGGCGTTAATTCAGTACATTAAAAACGTCCGCAATGTGTTATT
AAGTTGTCTAAGCGTCAATTTGTTTACACCACAATATATCCTGCCACCAGCCAGCCAACAGCTCCCCGAC
CGGCAGCTCGGCACAAAATCACCACTCGATACAGGCAGCCCATCAGTCCGGGACGGCGTCAGCGGGAGAG
CCGTTGTAAGGCGGCAGACTTTGCTCATGTTACCGATGCTATTCGGAAGAACGGCAACTAAGCTGCCGGG
TTTGAAACACGGATGATCTCGCGGAGGGTAGCATGTTGATTGTAACGATGACAGAGCGTTGCTGCCTGTG
ATCAATTCGGGCACGAACCCAGTGGACATAAGCCTGTTCGGTTCGTAAGCTGTAATGCAAGTAGCGTATG
CGCTCACGCAACTGGTCCAGAACCTTGACCGAACGCAGCGGTGGTAACGGCGCAGTGGCGGTTTTCATGG
CTTGTTATGACTGTTTTTTTGGGGTACAGTCTATGCCTCGGGCATCCAAGCAGCAAGCGCGTTACGCCGT
GGGTCGATGTTTGATGTTATGGAGCAGCAACGATGTTACGCAGCAGGGCAGTCGCCCTAAAACAAAGTTA
AACATCATGGGGGAAGCGGTGATCGCCGAAGTATCGACTCAACTATCAGAGGTAGTTGGCGTCATCGAGC
GCCATCTCGAACCGACGTTGCTGGCCGTACATTTGTACGGCTCCGCAGTGGATGGCGGCCTGAAGCCACA
CAGTGATATTGATTTGCTGGTTACGGTGACCGTAAGGCTTGATGAAACAACGCGGCGAGCTTTGATCAAC
GACCTTTTGGAAACTTCGGCTTCCCCTGGAGAGAGCGAGATTCTCCGCGCTGTAGAAGTCACCATTGTTG
TGCACGACGACATCATTCCGTGGCGTTATCCAGCTAAGCGCGAACTGCAATTTGGAGAATGGCAGCGCAA
TGACATTCTTGCAGGTATCTTCGAGCCAGCCACGATCGACATTGATCTGGCTATCTTGCTGACAAAAGCA
AGAGAACATAGCGTTGCCTTGGTAGGTCCAGCGGCGGAGGAACTCTTTGATCCGGTTCCTGAACAGGATC
TATTTGAGGCGCTAAATGAAACCTTAACGCTATGGAACTCGCCGCCCGACTGGGCTGGCGATGAGCGAAA
TGTAGTGCTTACGTTGTCCCGCATTTGGTACAGCGCAGTAACCGGCAAAATCGCGCCGAAGGATGTCGCT
GCCGACTGGGCAATGGAGCGCCTGCCGGCCCAGTATCAGCCCGTCATACTTGAAGCTAGACAGGCTTATC
TTGGACAAGAAGAAGATCGCTTGGCCTCGCGCGCAGATCAGTTGGAAGAATTTGTCCACTACGTGAAAGG
CGAGATCACCAAGGTAGTCGGCAAATAATGTCTAGCTAGAAATTCGTTCAAGCCGACGCCGCTTCGCGGC
GCGGCTTAACTCAAGCGTTAGATGCACTAAGCACATAATTGCTCACAGCCAAACTATCAGGTCAAGTCTG
CTTTTATTATTTTTAAGCGTGCATAATAAGCCCTACACAAATTGGGAGATATATCATGCATGACCAAAAT
CCCTTAACGTGAGTTTTCGTTCCACTGAGCGTCAGACCCCGTAGAAAAGATCAAAGGATCTTCTTGAGAT
CCTTTTTTTCTGCGCGTAATCTGCTGCTTGCAAACAAAAAAACCACCGCTACCAGCGGTGGTTTGTTTGC
CGGATCAAGAGCTACCAACTCTTTTTCCGAAGGTAACTGGCTTCAGCAGAGCGCAGATACCAAATACTGT
CCTTCTAGTGTAGCCGTAGTTAGGCCACCACTTCAAGAACTCTGTAGCACCGCCTACATACCTCGCTCTG
CTAATCCTGTTACCAGTGGCTGCTGCCAGTGGCGATAAGTCGTGTCTTACCGGGTTGGACTCAAGACGAT
AGTTACCGGATAAGGCGCAGCGGTCGGGCTGAACGGGGGGTTCGTGCACACAGCCCAGCTTGGAGCGAAC
GACCTACACCGAACTGAGATACCTACAGCGTGAGCTATGAGAAAGCGCCACGCTTCCCGAAGGGAGAAAG
GCGGACAGGTATCCGGTAAGCGGCAGGGTCGGAACAGGAGAGCGCACGAGGGAGCTTCCAGGGGGAAACG
CCTGGTATCTTTATAGTCCTGTCGGGTTTCGCCACCTCTGACTTGAGCGTCGATTTTTGTGATGCTCGTC
AGGGGGGCGGAGCCTATGGAAAAACGCCAGCAACGCGGCCTTTTTACGGTTCCTGGCCTTTTGCTGGCCT
TTTGCTCACATGTTCTTTCCTGCGTTATCCCCTGATTCTGTGGATAACCGTATTACCGCCTTTGAGTGAG
CTGATACCGCTCGCCGCAGCCGAACGACCGAGCGCAGCGAGTCAGTGAGCGAGGAAGCGGAAGAGCGCCT
GATGCGGTATTTTCTCCTTACGCATCTGTGCGGTATTTCACACCGCATATGGTGCACTCTCAGTACAATC
TGCTCTGATGCCGCATAGTTAAGCCAGTATACACTCCGCTATCGCTACGTGACTGGGTCATGGCTGCGCC
CCGACACCCGCCAACACCCGCTGACGCGCCCTGACGGGCTTGTCTGCTCCCGGCATCCGCTTACAGACAA
GCTGTGACCGTCTCCGGGAGCTGCATGTGTCAGAGGTTTTCACCGTCATCACCGAAACGCGCGAGGCAGG
GTGCCTTGATGTGGGCGCCGGCGGTCGAGTGGCGACGGCGCGGCTTGTCCGCGCCCTGGTAGATTGCCTG
GCCGTAGGCCAGCCATTTTTGAGCGGCCAGCGGCCGCGATAGGCCGACGCGAAGCGGCGGGGCGTAGGGA
GCGCAGCGACCGAAGGGTAGGCGCTTTTTGCAGCTCTTCGGCTGTGCGCTGGCCAGACAGTTATGCACAG
GCCAGGCGGGTTTTAAGAGTTTTAATAAGTTTTAAAGAGTTTTAGGCGGAAAAATCGCCTTTTTTCTCTT
TTATATCAGTCACTTACATGTGTGACCGGTTCCCAATGTACGGCTTTGGGTTCCCAATGTACGGGTTCCG
GTTCCCAATGTACGGCTTTGGGTTCCCAATGTACGTGCTATCCACAGGAAAGAGACCTTTTCGACCTTTT
TCCCCTGCTAGGGCAATTTGCCCTAGCATCTGCTCCGTACATTAGGAACCGGCGGATGCTTCGCCCTCGA
TCAGGTTGCGGTAGCGCATGACTAGGATCGGGCCAGCCTGCCCCGCCTCCTCCTTCAAATCGTACTCCGG
CAGGTCATTTGACCCGATCAGCTTGCGCACGGTGAAACAGAACTTCTTGAACTCTCCGGCGCTGCCACTG
CGTTCGTAGATCGTCTTGAACAACCATCTGGCTTCTGCCTTGCCTGCGGCGCGGCGTGCCAGGCGGTAGA
GAAAACGGCCGATGCCGGGATCGATCAAAAAGTAATCGGGGTGAACCGTCAGCACGTCCGGGTTCTTGCC
TTCTGTGATCTCGCGGTACATCCAATCAGCTAGCTCGATCTCGATGTACTCCGGCCGCCCGGTTTCGCTC
TTTACGATCTTGTAGCGGCTAATCAAGGCTTCACCCTCGGATACCGTCACCAGGCGGCCGTTCTTGGCCT
TCTTCGTACGCTGCATGGCAACGTGCGTGGTGTTTAACCGAATGCAGGTTTCTACCAGGTCGTCTTTCTG
CTTTCCGCCATCGGCTCGCCGGCAGAACTTGAGTACGTCCGCAACGTGTGGACGGAACACGCGGCCGGGC
TTGTCTCCCTTCCCTTCCCGGTATCGGTTCATGGATTCGGTTAGATGGGAAACCGCCATCAGTACCAGGT
CGTAATCCCACACACTGGCCATGCCGGCCGGCCCTGCGGAAACCTCTACGTGCCCGTCTGGAAGCTCGTA
GCGGATCACCTCGCCAGCTCGTCGGTCACGCTTCGACAGACGGAAAACGGCCACGTCCATGATGCTGCGA
CTATCGCGGGTGCCCACGTCATAGAGCATCGGAACGAAAAAATCTGGTTGCTCGTCGCCCTTGGGCGGCT
TCCTAATCGACGGCGCACCGGCTGCCGGCGGTTGCCGGGATTCTTTGCGGATTCGATCAGCGGCCGCTTG
CCACGATTCACCGGGGCGTGCTTCTGCCTCGATGCGTTGCCGCTGGGCGGCCTGCGCGGCCTTCAACTTC
TCCACCAGGTCATCACCCAGCGCCGCGCCGATTTGTACCGGGCCGGATGGTTTGCGACCGCTCACGCCGA
TTCCTCGGGCTTGGGGGTTCCAGTGCCATTGCAGGGCCGGCAGACAACCCAGCCGCTTACGCCTGGCCAA
CCGCCCGTTCCTCCACACATGGGGCATTCCACGGCGTCGGTGCCTGGTTGTTCTTGATTTTCCATGCCGC
CTCCTTTAGCCGCTAAAATTCATCTACTCATTTATTCATTTGCTCATTTACTCTGGTAGCTGCGCGATGT
ATTCAGATAGCAGCTCGGTAATGGTCTTGCCTTGGCGTACCGCGTACATCTTCAGCTTGGTGTGATCCTC
CGCCGGCAACTGAAAGTTGACCCGCTTCATGGCTGGCGTGTCTGCCAGGCTGGCCAACGTTGCAGCCTTG
CTGCTGCGTGCGCTCGGACGGCCGGCACTTAGCGTGTTTGTGCTTTTGCTCATTTTCTCTTTACCTCATT
AACTCAAATGAGTTTTGATTTAATTTCAGCGGCCAGCGCCTGGACCTCGCGGGCAGCGTCGCCCTCGGGT
TCTGATTCAAGAACGGTTGTGCCGGCGGCGGCAGTGCCTGGGTAGCTCACGCGCTGCGTGATACGGGACT
CAAGAATGGGCAGCTCGTACCCGGCCAGCGCCTCGGCAACCTCACCGCCGATGCGCGTGCCTTTGATCGC
CCGCGACACGACAAAGGCCGCTTGTAGCCTTCCATCCGTGACCTCAATGCGCTGCTTAACCAGCTCCACC
AGGTCGGCGGTGGCCCATATGTCGTAAGGGCTTGGCTGCACCGGAATCAGCACGAAGTCGGCTGCCTTGA
TCGCGGACACAGCCAAGTCCGCCGCCTGGGGCGCTCCGTCGATCACTACGAAGTCGCGCCGGCCGATGGC
CTTCACGTCGCGGTCAATCGTCGGGCGGTCGATGCCGACAACGGTTAGCGGTTGATCTTCCCGCACGGCC
GCCCAATCGCGGGCACTGCCCTGGGGATCGGAATCGACTAACAGAACATCGGCCCCGGCGAGTTGCAGGG
CGCGGGCTAGATGGGTTGCGATGGTCGTCTTGCCTGACCCGCCTTTCTGGTTAAGTACAGCGATAACCTT
CATGCGTTCCCCTTGCGTATTTGTTTATTTACTCATCGCATCATATACGCAGCGACCGCATGACGCAAGC
TGTTTTACTCAAATACACATCACCTTTTTAGACGGCGGCGCTCGGTTTCTTCAGCGGCCAAGCTGGCCGG
CCAGGCCGCCAGCTTGGCATCAGACAAACCGGCCAGGATTTCATGCAGCCGCACGGTTGAGACGTGCGCG
GGCGGCTCGAACACGTACCCGGCCGCGATCATCTCCGCCTCGATCTCTTCGGTAATGAAAAACGGTTCGT
CCTGGCCGTCCTGGTGCGGTTTCATGCTTGTTCCTCTTGGCGTTCATTCTCGGCGGCCGCCAGGGCGTCG
GCCTCGGTCAATGCGTCCTCACGGAAGGCACCGCGCCGCCTGGCCTCGGTGGGCGTCACTTCCTCGCTGC
GCTCAAGTGCGCGGTACAGGGTCGAGCGATGCACGCCAAGCAGTGCAGCCGCCTCTTTCACGGTGCGGCC
TTCCTGGTCGATCAGCTCGCGGGCGTGCGCGATCTGTGCCGGGGTGAGGGTAGGGCGGGGGCCAAACTTC
ACGCCTCGGGCCTTGGCGGCCTCGCGCCCGCTCCGGGTGCGGTCGATGATTAGGGAACGCTCGAACTCGG
CAATGCCGGCGAACACGGTCAACACCATGCGGCCGGCCGGCGTGGTGGTGTCGGCCCACGGCTCTGCCAG
GCTACGCAGGCCCGCGCCGGCCTCCTGGATGCGCTCGGCAATGTCCAGTAGGTCGCGGGTGCTGCGGGCC
AGGCGGTCTAGCCTGGTCACTGTCACAACGTCGCCAGGGCGTAGGTGGTCAAGCATCCTGGCCAGCTCCG
GGCGGTCGCGCCTGGTGCCGGTGATCTTCTCGGAAAACAGCTTGGTGCAGCCGGCCGCGTGCAGTTCGGC
CCGTTGGTTGGTCAAGTCCTGGTCGTCGGTGCTGACGCGGGCATAGCCCAGCAGGCCAGCGGCGGCGCTC
TTGTTCATGGCGTAATGTCTCCGGTTCTAGTCGCAAGTATTCTACTTTATGCGACTAAAACACGCGACAA
GAAAACGCCAGGAAAAGGGCAGGGCGGCAGCCTGTCGCGTAACTTAGGACTTGTGCGACATGTCGTTTTC
AGAAGACGGCTGCACTGAACGTCAGAAGCCGACTGCACTATAGCAGCGGAGGGGTTGGATCAAAGTACTT
TGATCCCGAGGGGAACCCTGTGGTTGGCATGCACATACAAATGGACGAACGGATAAACCT
Features (pLannotate 1.2.2; 31 found; start..end, strand, type, name):
     54..78      -  misc_feature   RB T-DNA repeat: right border repeat from nopaline C58 T-DNA
    144..298     -  CDS            lacZα (fragment): LacZα fragment of β-galactosidase; lacZ fragment
    301..321     -  misc_feature   MCS (fragment): pUC18/19 multiple cloning site
    812..1153    +  promoter       CaMV 35S promoter: strong constitutive promoter from cauliflower mosaic virus
   1179..1303    +  protein_bind   attR1: mutant version of attR; recombination site for the Gateway® LR reaction LR Clonase™
   1340..1370    +  promoter       lac UV5 promoter: E. coli lac promoter with an "up" mutation
   1395..1423    +  promoter       cat promoter (fragment): promoter of the E. coli cat gene encoding chloramphenicol acetyltransferase
   1424..2083    +  CDS            CmR: chloramphenicol acetyltransferase; cat; confers resistance to chloramphenicol
   2262..2420    +  CDS            ccdA (fragment): CCDA_ECO57 - Also known as H, letA. Experimental evidence at protein level: Swiss-Prot protein existence level 1. Antitoxin component of a type II toxin-antitoxin (TA) system which inhibits the post-segregational killing (PSK) of plasmid-free cells, also referred to as a plasmid addiction system. Binds to and blocks the activity of CcdB; will also remove bound CcdB protein from the CcdB-GyrA complex by forming a CcdA-CcdB complex, a process termed rejuvenation. Functions as a transcriptional corepressor for the ccdAB operon, repression also requires CcdB (By similarity). From Escherichia coli
   2425..2727    +  CDS            ccdB: CCDB_ECOLI - Also known as G, letB, letD. Experimental evidence at protein level: Swiss-Prot protein existence level 1. Toxic component of a type II toxin-antitoxin (TA) system, functioning in plasmid maintainence. Responsible for the post- segregational killing (PSK) of plasmid-free cells, also referred to as a plasmid addiction system. Half-life of over 2 hours. Cell killing by CcdB is accompanied by filamentation, defects in chromosome and plasmid segregation, defects in cell division, formation of anucleate cells, decreased DNA synthesis and plasmid loss. Interferes with the activity of DN
   2771..2895    -  protein_bind   attR2: mutant version of attR; recombination site for the Gateway® LR reaction LR Clonase™
   2905..2929    +  CDS            3xFLAG (fragment): three tandem FLAG® epitope tags, followed by an enterokinase cleavage site
   2951..3203    +  terminator     NOS terminator: nopaline synthase terminator and poly(A) signal
   3259..3281    -  protein_bind   lac operator (fragment): The lac repressor binds to the lac operator to inhibit transcription in E. coli. This inhibition can be relieved by adding lactose or isopropyl-β-D-thiogalactopyranoside (IPTG). lac repressor encoded by lacI
   3285..3315    -  promoter       lac promoter: promoter for the E. coli lac operon
   3330..3351    -  protein_bind   CAP binding site: CAP binding activates transcription in the presence of cAMP. E. coli catabolite activator protein
   3387..3639    -  terminator     NOS terminator: nopaline synthase terminator and poly(A) signal
   3790..4815    -  CDS            HygR: aminoglycoside phosphotransferase from E. coli; aph(4)-Ia; confers resistance to hygromycin
   4867..5046    -  promoter       NOS promoter: nopaline synthase promoter
   5126..5455    -  CDS            tnpA (fragment): TN5P_ECOLX - Also known as tnp. Experimental evidence at protein level: Swiss-Prot protein existence level 1. Mediates transposition of transposon Tn5 by a 'cut and paste' mechanism. First, the monomeric transposase binds the 19 bp inverted DNA repeats flanking the transposon. Then, dimerization of the DNA- bound transposase creates a synaptic DNA complex. After nicking of the first DNA strand, excision of the transposon proceeds through a series of intermediates. The transposase then mediates the insertion of the transposon at a new site by strand transfer. The activity of the wild- type tran
   5552..5576    -  misc_feature   LB T-DNA repeat: left border repeat from nopaline C58 T-DNA
   5835..5858    +  promoter       Pc promoter (fragment): intI1 (promoter lies within the coding sequence); class 1 integron promoter
   6034..6090    +  CDS            GmR (fragment): gentamycin acetyltransferase; aacC1; confers resistance to gentamycin
   6101..6888    +  CDS            SmR (fragment): aminoglycoside adenylyltransferase (Murphy, 1985); aadA; confers resistance to spectinomycin and streptomycin
   7134..7722    +  rep_origin     ori: high-copy-number ColE1/pMB1/pBR322/pUC origin of replication
   7908..8048    -  misc_feature   bom: basis of mobility region from pBR322
   8150..8189    -  CDS            rop (fragment): Rop protein, which maintains plasmids at low copy number; rop
   8392..8586    -  rep_origin     pVS1 oriV: origin of replication for the Pseudomonas plasmid pVS1 (Heeb et al., 2000)
   8652..9725    -  CDS            pVS1 RepA: replication protein from the Pseudomonas plasmid pVS1 (Heeb et al., 2000)
  10154..10783   -  CDS            pVS1 StaA: stability protein from the Pseudomonas plasmid pVS1 (Heeb et al., 2000)
  11343..11744   -  CDS            Y4CG_SINFN (fragment): Protein inferred from homology: Swiss-Prot protein existence level 3. From Sinorhizobium fredii (strain NBRC 101917 / NGR234).
