[The description below was written by a language model from this plasmid's Addgene catalogue record and pLannotate feature annotations shown in this document.]
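Description:
pGWB511 is an empty Gateway-compatible binary vector for plant expression, built on the pPZP221 backbone and designed to place a gene of interest under the CaMV 35S promoter with a C-terminal FLAG tag. The 12,030-nt sequence carries two replication systems. A ColE1/pBR322-type origin with the bom mobilisation region supports high-copy propagation in E. coli. The pVS1 oriV, RepA and StaA functions support stable maintenance in Agrobacterium. Bacterial selection outside the T-DNA comes from an aadA spectinomycin/streptomycin resistance gene. Only a short remnant of the original gentamicin marker is annotated, consistent with the recorded removal of that marker.

Between the nopaline-type right and left T-DNA border repeats lie two units. The first is the expression cassette: the 35S promoter, then attR1, a chloramphenicol resistance gene, ccdB and attR2, followed by a FLAG epitope sequence and a NOS terminator. The annotation tool matched the epitope sequence as a fragment of 3xFLAG. An LR recombination with an entry clone replaces the CmR/ccdB region with the insert. An open reading frame lacking a stop codon is then read through attR2 into the FLAG tag. Loss of the toxic ccdB gene provides counter-selection against unrecombined vector, which is why the empty plasmid is kept in a ccdB-tolerant strain under chloramphenicol plus spectinomycin. The second unit, in the opposite orientation, is a NOS promoter–hygromycin phosphotransferase–NOS terminator cassette for selecting transformed plant cells. Leftover lacZα, lac promoter and Tn5 transposase fragments are cloning remnants. The vector is used for Agrobacterium-mediated production of transgenic plants that constitutively express FLAG-tagged proteins for detection or purification.
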