Addgene plasmid #74853: pGWB511
Purpose: (Empty Backbone) Gateway cloning compatible binary vector for C-terminal fusion with FLAG (CaMV35S promoter).
Depositing lab: Tsuyoshi Nakagawa. Depositing organization: Shimane University. Publication: Improved Gateway binary vectors: high-performance vectors for creation of fusion constructs in transgenic analysis of plants. Nakagawa T, Suzuki T, Murata S, Nakamura S, Hino T, Maeo K, Tabata R, Kawai T, Tanaka K, Niwa Y, Watanabe Y, Nakamura K, Kimura T, Ishiguro S. Biosci Biotechnol Biochem. 2007 Aug;71(8):2095-100. Epub 2007 Aug 7. 10.1271/bbb.70216 PubMed 17690442.
Backbone
  Vector backbone: pPZP221
  Backbone manufacturer: Hajdukiewicz P., Svab Z. and Maliga P.
  Backbone size (bp): 8500
  Modifications to backbone: gentamycin-resistant marker was removed and hygromycin-resistant marker (NOS promoter:HPT:NOS terminator) was inserted
  Vector type: Plant Expression
  Promoter: CaMV35S
  Selectable markers: Hygromycin
Growth in bacteria
  Bacterial resistance: Chloramphenicol and Spectinomycin, 25 & 50 μg/mL
  Growth temperature: 37°C
  Growth strain: ccdB Survival
  Copy number: High Copy
Gene/Insert
  Cloning method: Gateway Cloning
Terms and licenses: Academic/Nonprofit Terms; Industry Terms: Not Available to Industry
How to cite: pGWB511 was a gift from Tsuyoshi Nakagawa (Addgene plasmid # 74853 ; http://n2t.net/addgene:74853 ; RRID:Addgene_74853)
