>Addgene plasmid #74853 | pGWB511 | addgene partial sequence | sequence record 161133 | ccdB-Fwd 5'-GCATGATGACCACCGATATG-3'
TGGCTGATCTCAGCCACCGCGAAAATGACATCAAAAACGCCATTAACCTGATGTTCTGGGGAATATAAAT
GTCAGGCTCCCTTATACACAGCCAGTCTGCAGGTCGACCATAGTGACTGGATATGTTGTGTTTTACAGTA
TTATGTAGTCTGTTTTTTATGCAAAATCTAATTTAATATATTGATATTTATATCATTTTACGTTTCTCGT
TCAGCTTTCTTGTACAAAGTGGTTGATAACAGCGACTACAAGGATGACGATGACAAGGCTTAGAGCTCGA
ATTTCCCCGATCGTTCAAACATTTGG
